Addgene plasmid #133300: SHC003BSD
Purpose: (Empty Backbone) The puromycin selection marker was replaced by blasticidin in SHC003. This construct could be used together with other plasmid contains puromycin selection marker.
Depositing lab: Jingshi Shen. Depositing organization: University of Colorado, Boulder. Publication: Inducible Exoc7/Exo70 knockout reveals a critical role of the exocyst in insulin-regulated GLUT4 exocytosis. Wang S, Crisman L, Miller J, Datta I, Gulbranson DR, Tian Y, Yin Q, Yu H, Shen J. J Biol Chem. 2019 Dec 27;294(52):19988-19996. doi: 10.1074/jbc.RA119.010821. Epub 2019 Nov 18. PubMed 31740584.
Backbone
  Vector backbone: SHC003
  Backbone size (bp): 8347
  Modifications to backbone: The puromycin selection marker was removed in SHC003 and was modified as blasticidin.
  Vector type: Mammalian Expression, Lentiviral
  Selectable markers: Blasticidin ; GFP
Growth in bacteria
  Bacterial resistance: Ampicillin, 100 μg/mL
  Growth temperature: 37°C
  Growth strain: NEB Stable
  Copy number: Unknown
Terms and licenses: Academic/Nonprofit Terms; Industry Terms: Not Available to Industry
How to cite: SHC003BSD was a gift from Jingshi Shen (Addgene plasmid # 133300 ; http://n2t.net/addgene:133300 ; RRID:Addgene_133300)
