[The description below was written by a language model from this plasmid's Addgene catalogue record and pLannotate feature annotations shown in this document.]
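Description:
SHC003BSD is a third-generation-style, self-inactivating HIV-1 lentiviral transfer vector for mammalian expression. It derives from the SHC003 backbone, with the original puromycin resistance marker exchanged for blasticidin resistance. It is catalogued as an empty backbone, and the stated reason for the marker swap is to allow it to be used alongside other plasmids that carry puromycin selection. In bacteria it is maintained through a high-copy ColE1/pUC-type origin and selected with ampicillin (AmpR, β-lactamase). An f1 origin, an SV40 origin, residual lac elements and T7/T3 promoters are also present in the plasmid backbone. The catalogue lists the backbone as 8,347 bp, whereas the sequenced record annotated here is 8,074 nt.

The viral portion begins with an RSV promoter fused to a truncated 5' LTR, which drives Tat-independent production of genomic RNA in packaging cells. This is followed by the Ψ packaging signal with a gag fragment and by the RRE for Rev-dependent nuclear export. It ends in a ΔU3 3' LTR, which inactivates LTR promoter activity after integration, with an SV40 poly(A) signal downstream. A cPPT/CTS element lies between the two expression cassettes. A human U6 RNA polymerase III promoter is present, but no hairpin or other transcribed insert is annotated after it. The payload consists of a CMV enhancer/promoter driving TurboGFP and a human PGK promoter driving the bsd blasticidin S deaminase gene. Transduced cells can therefore be identified by green fluorescence and enriched with blasticidin. The record does not detail a cloning strategy for introducing other sequences.
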