Features (pLannotate 1.2.2; 28 found; start..end, strand, type, name):
      1..227     +  promoter       RSV promoter: Rous sarcoma virus enhancer/promoter
    228..408     +  LTR            5' LTR (truncated): truncated 5' long terminal repeat (LTR) from HIV-1
    455..580     +  misc_feature   HIV-1 Ψ: packaging signal of human immunodeficiency virus type 1
    564..927     +  CDS            HIV-1 gag (fragment): gag protein from human immunodeficiency virus 1; gag
   1073..1306    +  misc_feature   RRE: The Rev response element (RRE) of HIV-1 allows for Rev-dependent mRNA export from the nucleus to the cytoplasm.
   1683..1783    +  CDS            Rev (fragment): human immunodeficiency virus 1 (HIV-1) Rev protein; rev; enhances nuclear export of unspliced and incompletely spliced viral mRNAs
   1833..2073    +  promoter       U6 promoter: RNA polymerase III promoter for human U6 snRNA
   2144..2447    +  enhancer       CMV enhancer: human cytomegalovirus immediate early enhancer
   2448..2651    +  promoter       CMV promoter: human cytomegalovirus (CMV) immediate early promoter
   2696..3394    +  CDS            TurboGFP: improved green fluorescent protein from Pontellina plumata (Evdokimov et al., 2006) mammalian codon-optimized
   3435..3552    +  misc_feature   cPPT/CTS: central polypurine tract and central termination sequence of HIV-1
   3601..4111    +  promoter       hPGK promoter: human phosphoglycerate kinase 1 promoter
   4129..4518    +  CDS            bsd: BSD_ASPTE - Experimental evidence at protein level: Swiss-Prot protein existence level 1. Catalyzes the deamination of the cytosine moiety of the antibiotics blasticidin S, cytomycin and acetylblasticidin S. From Aspergillus terreus.
   4514..4591    +  CDS            nef (fragment): NEF_HV1Z2 - Experimental evidence at protein level: Swiss-Prot protein existence level 1. Extracellular Nef protein targets CD4(+) T-lymphocytes for apoptosis by interacting with CXCR4 surface receptors. From Human immunodeficiency virus type 1 group M subtype D (isolate Z2/CDC-Z34) (HIV-1).
   4593..4826    +  LTR            3' LTR (ΔU3): self-inactivating 3' long terminal repeat (LTR) from HIV-1
   4898..5019    +  polyA_signal   SV40 poly(A) signal: SV40 polyadenylation signal
   5059..5194    +  rep_origin     SV40 ori: SV40 origin of replication
   5215..5233    -  promoter       T7 promoter: promoter for bacteriophage T7 RNA polymerase
   5241..5396    +  CDS            lacZα (fragment): LacZα fragment of β-galactosidase; lacZ fragment
   5401..5829    +  rep_origin     f1 ori (sequence partly withheld): f1 bacteriophage origin of replication; arrow indicates direction of (+) strand synthesis
   5882..5986    +  promoter       AmpR promoter: bla
   5987..6847    +  CDS            AmpR: β-lactamase; bla; confers resistance to ampicillin, carbenicillin, and related antibiotics
   7018..7606    +  rep_origin     ori: high-copy-number ColE1/pMB1/pBR322/pUC origin of replication
   7789..7881    +  CDS            lacI (fragment): lac repressor; lacI; The lac repressor binds to the lac operator to inhibit transcription in E. coli. This inhibition can be relieved by adding lactose or isopropyl-β-D-thiogalactopyranoside (IPTG).
   7894..7915    +  protein_bind   CAP binding site: CAP binding activates transcription in the presence of cAMP. E. coli catabolite activator protein
   7930..7960    +  promoter       lac promoter: promoter for the E. coli lac operon
   7968..7984    +  protein_bind   lac operator: The lac repressor binds to the lac operator to inhibit transcription in E. coli. This inhibition can be relieved by adding lactose or isopropyl-β-D-thiogalactopyranoside (IPTG). lac repressor encoded by lacI
   8029..8047    +  promoter       T3 promoter: promoter for bacteriophage T3 RNA polymerase
>Addgene plasmid #133300 | SHC003BSD | addgene full sequence | sequence record 261777 | Addgene NGS Result
TGTAGTCTTATGCAATACTCTTGTAGTCTTGCAACATGGTAACGATGAGTTAGCAACATGCCTTACAAGG
AGAGAAAAAGCACCGTGCATGCCGATTGGTGGAAGTAAGGTGGTACGATCGTGCCTTATTAGGAAGGCAA
CAGACGGGTCTGACATGGATTGGACGAACCACTGAATTGCCGCATTGCAGAGATATTGTATTTAAGTGCC
TAGCTCGATACATAAACGGGTCTCTCTGGTTAGACCAGATCTGAGCCTGGGAGCTCTCTGGCTAACTAGG
GAACCCACTGCTTAAGCCTCAATAAAGCTTGCCTTGAGTGCTTCAAGTAGTGTGTGCCCGTCTGTTGTGT
GACTCTGGTAACTAGAGATCCCTCAGACCCTTTTAGTCAGTGTGGAAAATCTCTAGCAGTGGCGCCCGAA
CAGGGACTTGAAAGCGAAAGGGAAACCAGAGGAGCTCTCTCGACGCAGGACTCGGCTTGCTGAAGCGCGC
ACGGCAAGAGGCGAGGGGCGGCGACTGGTGAGTACGCCAAAAATTTTGACTAGCGGAGGCTAGAAGGAGA
GAGATGGGTGCGAGAGCGTCAGTATTAAGCGGGGGAGAATTAGATCGCGATGGGAAAAAATTCGGTTAAG
GCCAGGGGGAAAGAAAAAATATAAATTAAAACATATAGTATGGGCAAGCAGGGAGCTAGAACGATTCGCA
GTTAATCCTGGCCTGTTAGAAACATCAGAAGGCTGTAGACAAATACTGGGACAGCTACAACCATCCCTTC
AGACAGGATCAGAAGAACTTAGATCATTATATAATACAGTAGCAACCCTCTATTGTGTGCATCAAAGGAT
AGAGATAAAAGACACCAAGGAAGCTTTAGACAAGATAGAGGAAGAGCAAAACAAAAGTAAGACCACCGCA
CAGCAAGCGGCCGCTGATCTTCAGACCTGGAGGAGGAGATATGAGGGACAATTGGAGAAGTGAATTATAT
AAATATAAAGTAGTAAAAATTGAACCATTAGGAGTAGCACCCACCAAGGCAAAGAGAAGAGTGGTGCAGA
GAGAAAAAAGAGCAGTGGGAATAGGAGCTTTGTTCCTTGGGTTCTTGGGAGCAGCAGGAAGCACTATGGG
CGCAGCGTCAATGACGCTGACGGTACAGGCCAGACAATTATTGTCTGGTATAGTGCAGCAGCAGAACAAT
TTGCTGAGGGCTATTGAGGCGCAACAGCATCTGTTGCAACTCACAGTCTGGGGCATCAAGCAGCTCCAGG
CAAGAATCCTGGCTGTGGAAAGATACCTAAAGGATCAACAGCTCCTGGGGATTTGGGGTTGCTCTGGAAA
ACTCATTTGCACCACTGCTGTGCCTTGGAATGCTAGTTGGAGTAATAAATCTCTGGAACAGATTTGGAAT
CACACGACCTGGATGGAGTGGGACAGAGAAATTAACAATTACACAAGCTTAATACACTCCTTAATTGAAG
AATCGCAAAACCAGCAAGAAAAGAATGAACAAGAATTATTGGAATTAGATAAATGGGCAAGTTTGTGGAA
TTGGTTTAACATAACAAATTGGCTGTGGTATATAAAATTATTCATAATGATAGTAGGAGGCTTGGTAGGT
TTAAGAATAGTTTTTGCTGTACTTTCTATAGTGAATAGAGTTAGGCAGGGATATTCACCATTATCGTTTC
AGACCCACCTCCCAACCCCGAGGGGACCCGACAGGCCCGAAGGAATAGAAGAAGAAGGTGGAGAGAGAGA
CAGAGACAGATCCATTCGATTAGTGAACGGATCTCGACGGTATCGATCACGAGACTAGCCTCGAGCGGCC
GCCCCCTTCACCGAGGGCCTATTTCCCATGATTCCTTCATATTTGCATATACGATACAAGGCTGTTAGAG
AGATAATTGGAATTAATTTGACTGTAAACACAAAGATATTAGTACAAAATACGTGACGTAGAAAGTAATA
ATTTCTTGGGTAGTTTGCAGTTTTAAAATTATGTTTTAAAATGGACTATCATATGCTTACCGTAACTTGA
AAGTATTTCGATTTCTTGGCTTTATATATCTTGTGGAAAGGACGAAACACCGGTAGTTATTAATAGTAAT
CAATTACGGGGTCATTAGTTCATAGCCCATATATGGAGTTCCGCGTTACATAACTTACGGTAAATGGCCC
GCCTGGCTGACCGCCCAACGACCCCCGCCCATTGACGTCAATAATGACGTATGTTCCCATAGTAACGCCA
ATAGGGACTTTCCATTGACGTCAATGGGTGGAGTATTTACGGTAAACTGCCCACTTGGCAGTACATCAAG
TGTATCATATGCCAAGTACGCCCCCTATTGACGTCAATGACGGTAAATGGCCCGCCTGGCATTATGCCCA
GTACATGACCTTATGGGACTTTCCTACTTGGCAGTACATCTACGTATTAGTCATCGCTATTACCATGGTG
ATGCGGTTTTGGCAGTACATCAATGGGCGTGGATAGCGGTTTGACTCACGGGGATTTCCAAGTCTCCACC
CCATTGACGTCAATGGGAGTTTGTTTTGGCACCAAAATCAACGGGACTTTCCAAAATGTCGTAACAACTC
CGCCCCATTGACGCAAATGGGCGGTAGGCGTGTACGGTGGGAGGTCTATATAAGCAGAGCTGGTTTAGTG
AACCGTCAGATCCGCTAGCGCTACCGGTCGCCACCATGGAGAGCGACGAGAGCGGCCTGCCCGCCATGGA
GATCGAGTGCCGCATCACCGGCACCCTGAACGGCGTGGAGTTCGAGCTGGTGGGCGGCGGAGAGGGCACC
CCCGAGCAGGGCCGCATGACCAACAAGATGAAGAGCACCAAAGGCGCCCTGACCTTCAGCCCCTACCTGC
TGAGCCACGTGATGGGCTACGGCTTCTACCACTTCGGCACCTACCCCAGCGGCTACGAGAACCCCTTCCT
GCACGCCATCAACAACGGCGGCTACACCAACACCCGCATCGAGAAGTACGAGGACGGCGGCGTGCTGCAC
GTGAGCTTCAGCTACCGCTACGAGGCCGGCCGCGTGATCGGCGACTTCAAGGTGATGGGCACCGGCTTCC
CCGAGGACAGCGTGATCTTCACCGACAAGATCATCCGCAGCAACGCCACCGTGGAGCACCTGCACCCCAT
GGGCGATAACGATCTGGATGGCAGCTTCACCCGCACCTTCAGCCTGCGCGACGGCGGCTACTACAGCTCC
GTGGTGGACAGCCACATGCACTTCAAGAGCGCCATCCACCCCAGCATCCTGCAGAACGGGGGCCCCATGT
TCGCCTTCCGCCGCGTGGAGGAGGATCACAGCAACACCGAGCTGGGCATCGTGGAGTACCAGCACGCCTT
CAAGACCCCGGATGCAGATGCCGGTGAAGAATAAAATTCTCGACCTCGAGACAAATGGCAGTATTCATCC
ACAATTTTAAAAGAAAAGGGGGGATTGGGGGGTACAGTGCAGGGGAAAGAATAGTAGACATAATAGCAAC
AGACATACAAACTAAAGAATTACAAAAACAAATTACAAAAATTCAAAATTTTCGGGTTTATTACAGGGAC
AGCAGAGATCCACTTTGGCCGCGGCTCGAGGGGGTTGGGGTTGCGCCTTTTCCAAGGCAGCCCTGGGTTT
GCGCAGGGACGCGGCTGCTCTGGGCGTGGTTCCGGGAAACGCAGCGGCGCCGACCCTGGGTCTCGCACAT
TCTTCACGTCCGTTCGCAGCGTCACCCGGATCTTCGCCGCTACCCTTGTGGGCCCCCCGGCGACGCTTCC
TGCTCCGCCCCTAAGTCGGGAAGGTTCCTTGCGGTTCGCGGCGTGCCGGACGTGACAAACGGAAGCCGCA
CGTCTCACTAGTACCCTCGCAGACGGACAGCGCCAGGGAGCAATGGCAGCGCGCCGACCGCGATGGGCTG
TGGCCAATAGCGGCTGCTCAGCAGGGCGCGCCGAGAGCAGCGGCCGGGAAGGGGCGGTGCGGGAGGCGGG
GTGTGGGGCGGTAGTGTGGGCCCTGTTCCTGCCCGCGCGGTGTTCCGCATTCTGCAAGCCTCCGGAGCGC
ACGTCGGCAGTCGGCTCCCTCGTTGACCGAATCACCGACCTCTCTCCCCAGGGGGATCCCTAGCCACCAT
GCCTTTGTCTCAAGAAGAATCCACCCTCATTGAAAGAGCAACGGCTACAATCAACAGCATCCCCATCTCT
GAAGACTACAGCGTCGCCAGCGCAGCTCTCTCTAGCGACGGCCGCATCTTCACTGGTGTCAATGTATATC
ATTTTACTGGGGGACCTTGTGCAGAACTCGTGGTGCTGGGCACTGCTGCTGCTGCGGCAGCTGGCAACCT
GACTTGTATCGTCGCGATCGGAAATGAGAACAGGGGCATCTTGAGCCCCTGCGGACGGTGCCGACAGGTG
CTTCTCGATCTGCATCCTGGGATCAAAGCCATAGTGAAGGACAGTGATGGACAGCCGACGGCAGTTGGGA
TTCGTGAATTGCTGCCCTCTGGTTATGTGTGGGAGGGCTAAGGTACCTTTAAGACCAATGACTTACAAGG
CAGCTGTAGATCTTAGCCACTTTTTAAAAGAAAAGGGGGGACTGGAAGGGCTAATTCACTCCCAACGAAG
ACAAGATCTGCTTTTTGCTTGTACTGGGTCTCTCTGGTTAGACCAGATCTGAGCCTGGGAGCTCTCTGGC
TAACTAGGGAACCCACTGCTTAAGCCTCAATAAAGCTTGCCTTGAGTGCTTCAAGTAGTGTGTGCCCGTC
TGTTGTGTGACTCTGGTAACTAGAGATCCCTCAGACCCTTTTAGTCAGTGTGGAAAATCTCTAGCAGTAG
TAGTTCATGTCATCTTATTATTCAGTATTTATAACTTGCAAAGAAATGAATATCAGAGAGTGAGAGGAAC
TTGTTTATTGCAGCTTATAATGGTTACAAATAAAGCAATAGCATCACAAATTTCACAAATAAAGCATTTT
TTTCACTGCATTCTAGTTGTGGTTTGTCCAAACTCATCAATGTATCTTATCATGTCTGGCTCTAGCTATC
CCGCCCCTAACTCCGCCCATCCCGCCCCTAACTCCGCCCAGTTCCGCCCATTCTCCGCCCCATGGCTGAC
TAATTTTTTTTATTTATGCAGAGGCCGAGGCCGCCTCGGCCTCTGAGCTATTCCAGAAGTAGTGAGGAGG
CTTTTTTGGAGGCCTAGGGACGTACCCAATTCGCCCTATAGTGAGTCGTATTACGCGCGCTCACTGGCCG
TCGTTTTACAACGTCGTGACTGGGAAAACCCTGGCGTTACCCAACTTAATCGCCTTGCAGCACATCCCCC
TTTCGCCAGCTGGCGTAATAGCGAAGAGGCCCGCACCGATCGCCCTTCCCAACAGTTGCGCAGCCTGAAT
GGCGAATGGG
[124 nt withheld, positions 5401-5524]
C
[91 nt withheld, positions 5526-5616]
A
[49 nt withheld, positions 5618-5666]
CCTTTGACGTTGGAGTCCACGTTCTTT
[37 nt withheld, positions 5694-5730]
ACCCTATCTCGGTCTATTCTTTTGATTTATAAGGGATTTTGCCGATTTCGGCCTATTGGTTAAAAAATGA
GCTGATTTAACAAAAATTTAACGCGAATTTTAACAAAATATTAACGCTTACAATTTAGGTGGCACTTTTC
GGGGAAATGTGCGCGGAACCCCTATTTGTTTATTTTTCTAAATACATTCAAATATGTATCCGCTCATGAG
ACAATAACCCTGATAAATGCTTCAATAATATTGAAAAAGGAAGAGTATGAGTATTCAACATTTCCGTGTC
GCCCTTATTCCCTTTTTTGCGGCATTTTGCCTTCCTGTTTTTGCTCACCCAGAAACGCTGGTGAAAGTAA
AAGATGCTGAAGATCAGTTGGGTGCACGAGTGGGTTACATCGAACTGGATCTCAACAGCGGTAAGATCCT
TGAGAGTTTTCGCCCCGAAGAACGTTTTCCAATGATGAGCACTTTTAAAGTTCTGCTATGTGGCGCGGTA
TTATCCCGTATTGACGCCGGGCAAGAGCAACTCGGTCGCCGCATACACTATTCTCAGAATGACTTGGTTG
AGTACTCACCAGTCACAGAAAAGCATCTTACGGATGGCATGACAGTAAGAGAATTATGCAGTGCTGCCAT
AACCATGAGTGATAACACTGCGGCCAACTTACTTCTGACAACGATCGGAGGACCGAAGGAGCTAACCGCT
TTTTTGCACAACATGGGGGATCATGTAACTCGCCTTGATCGTTGGGAACCGGAGCTGAATGAAGCCATAC
CAAACGACGAGCGTGACACCACGATGCCTGTAGCAATGGCAACAACGTTGCGCAAACTATTAACTGGCGA
ACTACTTACTCTAGCTTCCCGGCAACAATTAATAGACTGGATGGAGGCGGATAAAGTTGCAGGACCACTT
CTGCGCTCGGCCCTTCCGGCTGGCTGGTTTATTGCTGATAAATCTGGAGCCGGTGAGCGTGGGTCTCGCG
GTATCATTGCAGCACTGGGGCCAGATGGTAAGCCCTCCCGTATCGTAGTTATCTACACGACGGGGAGTCA
GGCAACTATGGATGAACGAAATAGACAGATCGCTGAGATAGGTGCCTCACTGATTAAGCATTGGTAACTG
TCAGACCAAGTTTACTCATATATACTTTAGATTGATTTAAAACTTCATTTTTAATTTAAAAGGATCTAGG
TGAAGATCCTTTTTGATAATCTCATGACCAAAATCCCTTAACGTGAGTTTTCGTTCCACTGAGCGTCAGA
CCCCGTAGAAAAGATCAAAGGATCTTCTTGAGATCCTTTTTTTCTGCGCGTAATCTGCTGCTTGCAAACA
AAAAAACCACCGCTACCAGCGGTGGTTTGTTTGCCGGATCAAGAGCTACCAACTCTTTTTCCGAAGGTAA
CTGGCTTCAGCAGAGCGCAGATACCAAATACTGTTCTTCTAGTGTAGCCGTAGTTAGGCCACCACTTCAA
GAACTCTGTAGCACCGCCTACATACCTCGCTCTGCTAATCCTGTTACCAGTGGCTGCTGCCAGTGGCGAT
AAGTCGTGTCTTACCGGGTTGGACTCAAGACGATAGTTACCGGATAAGGCGCAGCGGTCGGGCTGAACGG
GGGGTTCGTGCACACAGCCCAGCTTGGAGCGAACGACCTACACCGAACTGAGATACCTACAGCGTGAGCT
ATGAGAAAGCGCCACGCTTCCCGAAGGGAGAAAGGCGGACAGGTATCCGGTAAGCGGCAGGGTCGGAACA
GGAGAGCGCACGAGGGAGCTTCCAGGGGGAAACGCCTGGTATCTTTATAGTCCTGTCGGGTTTCGCCACC
TCTGACTTGAGCGTCGATTTTTGTGATGCTCGTCAGGGGGGCGGAGCCTATGGAAAAACGCCAGCAACGC
GGCCTTTTTACGGTTCCTGGCCTTTTGCTGGCCTTTTGCTCACATGTTCTTTCCTGCGTTATCCCCTGAT
TCTGTGGATAACCGTATTACCGCCTTTGAGTGAGCTGATACCGCTCGCCGCAGCCGAACGACCGAGCGCA
GCGAGTCAGTGAGCGAGGAAGCGGAAGAGCGCCCAATACGCAAACCGCCTCTCCCCGCGCGTTGGCCGAT
TCATTAATGCAGCTGGCACGACAGGTTTCCCGACTGGAAAGCGGGCAGTGAGCGCAACGCAATTAATGTG
AGTTAGCTCACTCATTAGGCACCCCAGGCTTTACACTTTATGCTTCCGGCTCGTATGTTGTGTGGAATTG
TGAGCGGATAACAATTTCACACAGGAAACAGCTATGACCATGATTACGCCAAGCGCGCAATTAACCCTCA
CTAAAGGGAACAAAAGCTGGAGCTGCAAGCTTAA
